Addgene plasmid #127510: INCTbiosyn-pEF-GFP(rc)phiC31
Purpose: Plasmid has an EF1 alpha promoter in a forward sequence orientation and an inverted EGFP coding sequence (reverse complement) flanked by attB and attP integrase phiC31 attachment sites.
Depositing lab: Martin Bonamino. Depositing organization: Instituto Nacional de Cancer (INCA). Publication: Genetic switches designed for eukaryotic cells and controlled by serine integrases. Gomide MS, Sales TT, Barros LRC, Limia CG, de Oliveira MA, Florentino LH, Barros LMG, Robledo ML, Jose GPC, Almeida MSM, Lima RN, Rehen SK, Lacorte C, Melo EO, Murad AM, Bonamino MH, Coelho CM, Rech E. Commun Biol. 2020 May 22;3(1):255. doi: 10.1038/s42003-020-0971-8. PubMed 32444777.
Backbone
  Vector backbone: pBluescript SK(-)
  Vector type: Mammalian Expression
Growth in bacteria
  Bacterial resistance: Ampicillin, 100 μg/mL
  Growth temperature: 37°C
  Growth strain: DH5alpha
  Copy number: High Copy
Gene/Insert
  Gene/Insert name: EGFP reverse complement coding sequence flanked by attB/attP Integrase phiC31 attachment sites. (alt name: Switch vector INT phiC31)
  Species: H. sapiens (human)
  Insert size (bp): 2572
  Cloning method: Unknown
Terms and licenses: Academic/Nonprofit Terms; Industry Terms: Not Available to Industry
Depositor comments: The whole insert (promoter, CDS and terminator) was synthesized and cloned into backbone plasmid. The EF1 alpha pomoter, the EGFP coding sequence and _-globin poly(A) signal are derived from pEF-GFP plasmid (Addgene #11154). The attB/P integrase phiC31 attachment sites sequences were obtained from Grandchamp, N. et al. PLoS One 9, (2014).
How to cite: INCTbiosyn-pEF-GFP(rc)phiC31 was a gift from Martin Bonamino (Addgene plasmid # 127510 ; http://n2t.net/addgene:127510 ; RRID:Addgene_127510)
