[The description below was written by a language model from this plasmid's Addgene catalogue record and pLannotate feature annotations shown in this document.]
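Description:
INCTbiosyn-pEF-GFP(rc)phiC31 is a mammalian expression plasmid of about 5.5 kb built on pBluescript SK(-). It serves as a reporter "switch" vector for the serine integrase of phage φC31. In E. coli it is maintained at high copy through the ColE1/pUC-type origin and selected with ampicillin via the β-lactamase gene. The usual pBluescript remnants are also present: an f1 origin, the lac promoter/operator region with lacZα fragments, and T3 and T7 promoters flanking the former cloning site. The short hits annotated as RSF ori and lacI are small fragments, most likely backbone sequence rather than functional parts.

The roughly 2.6 kb insert was synthesized as a single unit, with its expression parts derived from an earlier pEF-GFP plasmid. It consists of the human EF-1α core promoter and its intron A in the forward orientation, followed by a minimal φC31 attB site. Next comes the EGFP coding sequence on the opposite strand, then a φC31 attP site also annotated on the reverse strand, and finally a β-globin 3′ region with its polyadenylation signal. The short HBB coding fragment annotated there appears to be part of this β-globin terminator segment.

Because EGFP is inverted relative to the promoter, no functional transcript for the fluorescent protein is made in the resting state. With the attB and attP sites in opposing orientation, φC31 integrase recombines them and inverts the intervening segment. This places EGFP in the sense orientation behind EF-1α and converts the sites to attL/attR, which the integrase alone does not recombine back, so the flip is effectively unidirectional. Fluorescence therefore reports integrase activity, and the plasmid was used in work on integrase-controlled genetic switches in eukaryotic cells.
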