Features (pLannotate 1.2.2; 20 found; start..end, strand, type, name):
      1..26      +  rep_origin     RSF ori (fragment): Plasmids containing the RSF 1030 origin of replication can be propagated in E. coli cells that contain additional plasmids with compatible origins.
     28..120     +  CDS            lacI (fragment): lac repressor; lacI; The lac repressor binds to the lac operator to inhibit transcription in E. coli. This inhibition can be relieved by adding lactose or isopropyl-β-D-thiogalactopyranoside (IPTG).
    133..154     +  protein_bind   CAP binding site: CAP binding activates transcription in the presence of cAMP. E. coli catabolite activator protein
    169..199     +  promoter       lac promoter: promoter for the E. coli lac operon
    207..223     +  protein_bind   lac operator: The lac repressor binds to the lac operator to inhibit transcription in E. coli. This inhibition can be relieved by adding lactose or isopropyl-β-D-thiogalactopyranoside (IPTG). lac repressor encoded by lacI
    268..286     +  promoter       T3 promoter: promoter for bacteriophage T3 RNA polymerase
    299..328     +  misc_feature   MCS (fragment): pBluescript multiple cloning site
    347..558     +  promoter       EF-1α core promoter: core promoter for human elongation factor EF-1α
    559..1501    +  intron         EF-1α intron A: intron upstream of the start codon of human EF-1α
   1516..1549    +  protein_bind   attB: minimal attB site for the φC31 integrase (Groth et al., 2000) phage φC31 integrase
   1556..2275    -  CDS            EGFP: the original enhanced GFP (Yang et al., 1996) mammalian codon-optimized
   2278..2317    -  protein_bind   phage φC31 attP (fragment): attachment site of phage φC31 phage φC31 integrase
   2346..2417    +  CDS            HBB (fragment): HBB_PONPY - Experimental evidence at transcript level: Swiss-Prot protein existence level 2. Involved in oxygen transport from the lung to the various peripheral tissues. From Pongo pygmaeus (Bornean orangutan).
   2488..2543    +  polyA_signal   β-globin poly(A) signal: rabbit β-globin polyadenylation signal (Gil and Proudfoot, 1987)
   2916..2934    -  promoter       T7 promoter: promoter for bacteriophage T7 RNA polymerase
   2937..3094    +  CDS            lacZα (fragment): LacZα fragment of β-galactosidase; lacZ fragment
   3126..3554    -  rep_origin     f1 ori (sequence partly withheld): f1 bacteriophage origin of replication; arrow indicates direction of (+) strand synthesis
   3581..3685    +  promoter       AmpR promoter: bla
   3686..4546    +  CDS            AmpR: β-lactamase; bla; confers resistance to ampicillin, carbenicillin, and related antibiotics
   4717..5305    +  rep_origin     ori: high-copy-number ColE1/pMB1/pBR322/pUC origin of replication
>Addgene plasmid #127510 | INCTbiosyn-pEF-GFP(rc)phiC31 | addgene full sequence | sequence record 250757 | Addgene NGS Result
CGAGTCAGTGAGCGAGGAAGCGGAAGAGCGCCCAATACGCAAACCGCCTCTCCCCGCGCGTTGGCCGATT
CATTAATGCAGCTGGCACGACAGGTTTCCCGACTGGAAAGCGGGCAGTGAGCGCAACGCAATTAATGTGA
GTTAGCTCACTCATTAGGCACCCCAGGCTTTACACTTTATGCTTCCGGCTCGTATGTTGTGTGGAATTGT
GAGCGGATAACAATTTCACACAGGAAACAGCTATGACCATGATTACGCCAAGCTCGAAATTAACCCTCAC
TAAAGGGAACAAAAGCTGGAGCTCCACCGCGGTGGCGGCCGCTCTAGAGCTCCGGTGCCCGTCAGTGGGC
AGAGCGCACATCGCCCACAGTCCCCGAGAAGTTGGGGGGAGGGGTCGGCAATTGAACCGGTGCCTAGAGA
AGGTGGCGCGGGGTAAACTGGGAAAGTGATGTCGTGTACTGGCTCCGCCTTTTTCCCGAGGGTGGGGGAG
AACCGTATATAAGTGCAGTAGTCGCCGTGAACGTTCTTTTTCGCAACGGGTTTGCCGCCAGAACACAGGT
AAGTGCCGTGTGTGGTTCCCGCGGGCCTGGCCTCTTTACGGGTTATGGCCCTTGCGTGCCTTGAATTACT
TCCACGCCCCTGGCTGCAGTACGTGATTCTTGATCCCGAGCTTCGGGTTGGAAGTGGGTGGGAGAGTTCG
AGGCCTTGCGCTTAAGGAGCCCCTTCGCCTCGTGCTTGAGTTGAGGCCTGGCCTGGGCGCTGGGGCCGCC
GCGTGCGAATCTGGTGGCACCTTCGCGCCTGTCTCGCTGCTTTCGATAAGTCTCTAGCCATTTAAAATTT
TTGATGACCTGCTGCGACGCTTTTTTTCTGGCAAGATAGTCTTGTAAATGCGGGCCAAGATCTGCACACT
GGTATTTCGGTTTTTGGGGCCGCGGGCGGCGACGGGGCCCGTGCGTCCCAGCGCACATGTTCGGCGAGGC
GGGGCCTGCGAGCGCGGCCACCGAGAATCGGACGGGGGTAGTCTCAAGCTGGCCGGCCTGCTCTGGTGCC
TGGCCTCGCGCCGCCGTGTATCGCCCCGCCCTGGGCGGCAAGGCTGGCCCGGTCGGCACCAGTTGCGTGA
GCGGAAAGATGGCCGCTTCCCGGCCCTGCTGCAGGGAGCTCAAAATGGAGGACGCGGCGCTCGGGAGAGC
GGGCGGGTGAGTCACCCACACAAAGGAAAAGGGCCTTTCCGTCCTCAGCCGTCGCTTCATGTGACTCCAC
GGAGTACCGGGCGCCGTCCAGGCACCTCGATTAGTTCTCGAGCTTTTGGAGTACGTCGTCTTTAGGTTGG
GGGGAGGGGTTTTATGCGATGGAGTTTCCCCACACTGAGTGGGTGGAGACTGAAGTTAGGCCAGCTTGGC
ACTTGATGTAATTCTCCTTGGAATTTGCCCTTTTTGAGTTTGGATCTTGGTTCATTCTCAAGCCTCAGAC
AGTGGTTCAAAGTTTTTTTCTTCCATTTCAGGTGTCGTGGAATTCGTGCCAGGGCGTGCCCTTGGGCTCC
CCGGGCGCGCTCGAGTTACTTGTACAGCTCGTCCATGCCGAGAGTGATCCCGGCGGCGGTCACGAACTCC
AGCAGGACCATGTGATCGCGCTTCTCGTTGGGGTCTTTGCTCAGGGCGGACTGGGTGCTCAGGTAGTGGT
TGTCGGGCAGCAGCACGGGGCCGTCGCCGATGGGGGTGTTCTGCTGGTAGTGGTCGGCGAGCTGCACGCT
GCCGTCCTCGATGTTGTGGCGGATCTTGAAGTTCACCTTGATGCCGTTCTTCTGCTTGTCGGCCATGATA
TAGACGTTGTGGCTGTTGTAGTTGTACTCCAGCTTGTGCCCCAGGATGTTGCCGTCCTCCTTGAAGTCGA
TGCCCTTCAGCTCGATGCGGTTCACCAGGGTGTCGCCCTCGAACTTCACCTCGGCGCGGGTCTTGTAGTT
GCCGTCGTCCTTGAAGAAGATGGTGCGCTCCTGGACGTAGCCTTCGGGCATGGCGGACTTGAAGAAGTCG
TGCTGCTTCATGTGGTCGGGGTAGCGGCTGAAGCACTGCACGCCGTAGGTCAGGGTGGTCACGAGGGTGG
GCCAGGGCACGGGCAGCTTGCCGGTGGTGCAGATGAACTTCAGGGTCAGCTTGCCGTAGGTGGCATCGCC
CTCGCCCTCGCCGGACACGCTGAACTTGTGGCCGTTTACGTCGCCGTCCAGCTCGACCAGGATGGGCACC
ACCCCGGTGAACAGCTCCTCGCCCTTGCTCACCATGGGCCCCCAACTGAGAGAACTCAAAGGTTACCCCA
GTTGGGGGGATCCGTCGACCGCTAGCAGCGGCCGCACTCCTCAGGTGCAGGCTGCCTATCAGAAGGTGGT
GGCTGGTGTGGCCAATGCCCTGGCTCACAAATACCACTGAGATCTTTTTCCCTCTGCCAAAAATTATGGG
GACATCATGAAGCCCCTTGAGCATCTGACTTCTGGCTAATAAAGGAAATTTATTTTCATTGCAATAGTGT
GTTGGAATTTTTTGTGTCTCTCACTCGGAAGGACATATGGGAGGGCAAATCATTTAAAACATCAGAATGA
GTATTTGGTTTAGAGTTTGGCAACATATGCCATATGCTGGCTGCCATGAACAAAGGTGGCTATAAAGAGG
TCATCAGTATATGAAACAGCCCCCTGCTGTCCATTCCTTATTCCATAGAAAAGCCTTGACTTGAGGTTAG
ATTTTTTTTATATTTTGTTTTGTGTTATTTTTTTCTTTAACATCCCTAAAATTTTCCTTACATGTTTTAC
TAGCCAGATTTTTCCTCCTCTCCTGACTACTCCCAGTCATAGCTGTCCCTCTTCTCTTATGAAGATCCCT
CGACCTGCAGCCCAAGCTTGGCGTAATCATGGGTACCCAATTCGCCCTATAGTGAGTCGTATTACAATTC
ACTGGCCGTCGTTTTACAACGTCGTGACTGGGAAAACCCTGGCGTTACCCAACTTAATCGCCTTGCAGCA
CATCCCCCTTTCGCCAGCTGGCGTAATAGCGAAGAGGCCCGCACCGATCGCCCTTCCCAACAGTTGCGCA
GCCTGAATGGCGAATGGCAAATTGTAAGCGTTAATATTTTGTTAAAATTCGCGTTAAATTTTTGTTAAAT
CAGCTCATTTTTTAACCAATAGGCCGAAATCGGCAAAATCCCTTATAAATCAAAAGAATAGACCGAGATA
GGGT
[37 nt withheld, positions 3225-3261]
AAAGAACGTGGACTCCAACGTCAAAGG
[49 nt withheld, positions 3289-3337]
T
[91 nt withheld, positions 3339-3429]
G
[124 nt withheld, positions 3431-3554]
CAGGTGGCACTTTTCGGGGAAATGTGCGCGGAACCCCTATTTGTTTATTTTTCTAAATACATTCAAATAT
GTATCCGCTCATGAGACAATAACCCTGATAAATGCTTCAATAATATTGAAAAAGGAAGAGTATGAGTATT
CAACATTTCCGTGTCGCCCTTATTCCCTTTTTTGCGGCATTTTGCCTTCCTGTTTTTGCTCACCCAGAAA
CGCTGGTGAAAGTAAAAGATGCTGAAGATCAGTTGGGTGCACGAGTGGGTTACATCGAACTGGATCTCAA
CAGCGGTAAGATCCTTGAGAGTTTTCGCCCCGAAGAACGTTTTCCAATGATGAGCACTTTTAAAGTTCTG
CTATGTGGCGCGGTATTATCCCGTATTGACGCCGGGCAAGAGCAACTCGGTCGCCGCATACACTATTCTC
AGAATGACTTGGTTGAGTACTCACCAGTCACAGAAAAGCATCTTACGGATGGCATGACAGTAAGAGAATT
ATGCAGTGCTGCCATAACCATGAGTGATAACACTGCGGCCAACTTACTTCTGACAACGATCGGAGGACCG
AAGGAGCTAACCGCTTTTTTGCACAACATGGGGGATCATGTAACTCGCCTTGATCGTTGGGAACCGGAGC
TGAATGAAGCCATACCAAACGACGAGCGTGACACCACGATGCCTGTAGCAATGGCAACAACGTTGCGCAA
ACTATTAACTGGCGAACTACTTACTCTAGCTTCCCGGCAACAATTAATAGACTGGATGGAGGCGGATAAA
GTTGCAGGACCACTTCTGCGCTCGGCCCTTCCGGCTGGCTGGTTTATTGCTGATAAATCTGGAGCCGGTG
AGCGTGGGTCTCGCGGTATCATTGCAGCACTGGGGCCAGATGGTAAGCCCTCCCGTATCGTAGTTATCTA
CACGACGGGGAGTCAGGCAACTATGGATGAACGAAATAGACAGATCGCTGAGATAGGTGCCTCACTGATT
AAGCATTGGTAACTGTCAGACCAAGTTTACTCATATATACTTTAGATTGATTTAAAACTTCATTTTTAAT
TTAAAAGGATCTAGGTGAAGATCCTTTTTGATAATCTCATGACCAAAATCCCTTAACGTGAGTTTTCGTT
CCACTGAGCGTCAGACCCCGTAGAAAAGATCAAAGGATCTTCTTGAGATCCTTTTTTTCTGCGCGTAATC
TGCTGCTTGCAAACAAAAAAACCACCGCTACCAGCGGTGGTTTGTTTGCCGGATCAAGAGCTACCAACTC
TTTTTCCGAAGGTAACTGGCTTCAGCAGAGCGCAGATACCAAATACTGTTCTTCTAGTGTAGCCGTAGTT
AGGCCACCACTTCAAGAACTCTGTAGCACCGCCTACATACCTCGCTCTGCTAATCCTGTTACCAGTGGCT
GCTGCCAGTGGCGATAAGTCGTGTCTTACCGGGTTGGACTCAAGACGATAGTTACCGGATAAGGCGCAGC
GGTCGGGCTGAACGGGGGGTTCGTGCACACAGCCCAGCTTGGAGCGAACGACCTACACCGAACTGAGATA
CCTACAGCGTGAGCTATGAGAAAGCGCCACGCTTCCCGAAGGGAGAAAGGCGGACAGGTATCCGGTAAGC
GGCAGGGTCGGAACAGGAGAGCGCACGAGGGAGCTTCCAGGGGGAAACGCCTGGTATCTTTATAGTCCTG
TCGGGTTTCGCCACCTCTGACTTGAGCGTCGATTTTTGTGATGCTCGTCAGGGGGGCGGAGCCTATGGAA
AAACGCCAGCAACGCGGCCTTTTTACGGTTCCTGGCCTTTTGCTGGCCTTTTGCTCACATGTTCTTTCCT
GCGTTATCCCCTGATTCTGTGGATAACCGTATTACCGCCTTTGAGTGAGCTGATACCGCTCGCCGCAGCC
GAACGACCGAGCGCAG
